>Addgene plasmid #10775 | 1438 pSG5L Flag HA PTEN G129R | addgene partial sequence | sequence record 17706 | T7 5'-TAATACGACTCACTATAGGG-3'
TGGACTACAAGGACGACGATGACAAGCTCGATGGAGGATACCCCTACGACGTGCCCGACTACGCCAGCGG
ATCCATGACAGCCATCATCAAAGAGATCGTTAGCAGAAACAAAAGGAGATATCAAGAGGATGGATTCGAC
TTAGACTTGACCTATATTTATCCAAACATTATTGCTATGGGATTTCCTGCAGAAAGACTTGAAGGCGTAT
ACAGGAACAATATTGATGATGTAGTAAGGTTTTTGGATTCAAAGCATAAAAACCATTACAAGATATACAA
TCTTTGTGCTGAAAGACATTATGACACCGCCAAATTTAATTGCAGAGTTGCACAATATCCTTTTGAAGAC
CATAACCCACCACAGCTAGAACTTATCAAACCCTTTTGTGAAGATCTTGACCAATGGCTAAGTGAAGATG
ACAATCATGTTGCAGCAATTCACTGTAAAGCTGGAAAGAGGCGAACTGGTGTAATGATATGTGCATATTT
ATTACATCGGGGCAAATTTTTAAAGGCACAAGAGGCCCTAGATTTCTATGGGGAAGTAAGGACCAGAGAC
AAAAAGGGAGTAACTATTCCCAGTCAGAGGCGCTATGTGTATTATTATAGCTACCTGTTAAAGAATCATC
TGGATTATAGACCAGTGGCACTGTTGTTTCACAAGATGATGTTTGAAACTATTCCAATGTTCAGTGGCGG
AACTTGCAATCCTCAGTTTGTGGTCTGCCAGCTAAAGGTGAAGATATATTCCTCCAATTCAGGACCCACA
CGACGGGAAGACAAGTTCATGTACTTTGAGTTCCCTC
