[The description below was written by a language model from this plasmid's Addgene catalogue record.]
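Description:
1438 pSG5L Flag HA PTEN G129R is a mammalian expression plasmid built on the pSG5L-Flag-HA backbone (about 4.1 kb without insert). It carries a roughly 1.2 kb human PTEN coding sequence with the G129R point mutation. The insert was placed between BamHI and EcoRI sites, both of which remain intact, so the cDNA can be excised or swapped. The backbone supplies tandem Flag and HA epitope tags at the N-terminus of the protein, which allow detection by immunoblot or immunofluorescence and recovery by single or sequential immunoprecipitation. The plasmid is maintained in E. coli at high copy number under ampicillin selection. The record lists no mammalian selection marker, which suggests use mainly in transient transfection.

The record does not name the promoter and no feature table is provided. pSG5-family vectors generally drive expression from the SV40 early promoter, with an intron and an SV40 polyadenylation signal. They also carry a T7 promoter upstream of the cloning site, which fits the T7 sequencing primer listed for the 5′ end. These elements cannot be confirmed for this particular derivative from the available information.

PTEN is a tumour suppressor phosphatase that antagonises PI3K/AKT signalling. G129 lies in the catalytic signature motif, and the G129R substitution is a tumour-associated mutation generally described as abolishing phosphatase activity. The construct is therefore typically used as a catalytically inactive control alongside wild-type tagged PTEN. Such comparisons test whether effects on growth, survival, cell cycle or downstream signalling depend on PTEN's enzymatic function.
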