Addgene plasmid #10775: 1438 pSG5L Flag HA PTEN G129R
Depositing lab: William Sellers. Depositing organization: Dana-Farber Cancer Institute.
Backbone
  Vector backbone: pSG5L-Flag-HA
  Backbone size w/o insert (bp): 4100
  Vector type: Mammalian Expression
Growth in bacteria
  Bacterial resistance: Ampicillin, 100 μg/mL
  Growth temperature: 37°C
  Growth strain: DH5alpha
  Copy number: High Copy
Gene/Insert
  Gene/Insert name: PTEN
  Species: H. sapiens (human)
  Insert size (bp): 1200
  Mutation: G129R
  Entrez Gene: PTEN (a.k.a. 10q23del, BZS, CWS1, DEC, GLM2, MHAM, MMAC1, PTEN1, PTENbeta, PTENgama, TEP1)
  Tag / fusion protein: Flag (N terminal on backbone); HA (N terminal on backbone)
  Cloning method: Restriction Enzyme; 5′ cloning site BamHI (not destroyed); 3′ cloning site EcoRI (not destroyed)
  Sequencing primers: 5′ T7
Terms and licenses: Academic/Nonprofit Terms; Industry Terms: Not Available to Industry
How to cite: 1438 pSG5L Flag HA PTEN G129R was a gift from William Sellers (Addgene plasmid # 10775 ; http://n2t.net/addgene:10775 ; RRID:Addgene_10775)
